Addgene plasmid #156743: pD649-HAsp-IGLON5-Fc(DAPA)-AviTag-6xHis
Purpose: Mammalian expression of secreted protein fused to Fc(DAPA)-Avi-6xHis.
Depositing lab: Chris Garcia. Depositing organization: Stanford University. Publication: A Human IgSF Cell-Surface Interactome Reveals a Complex Network of Protein-Protein Interactions. Wojtowicz WM, Vielmetter J, Fernandes RA, Siepe DH, Eastman CL, Chisholm GB, Cox S, Klock H, Anderson PW, Rue SM, Miller JJ, Glaser SM, Bragstad ML, Vance J, Lam AW, Lesley SA, Zinn K, Garcia KC. Cell. 2020 Aug 20;182(4):1027-1043.e17. doi: 10.1016/j.cell.2020.07.025. PubMed 32822567.
Backbone
  Vector backbone: pD649
  Backbone size w/o insert (bp): 6106
  Vector type: Mammalian Expression
Growth in bacteria
  Bacterial resistance: Ampicillin, 100 μg/mL
  Growth temperature: 37°C
  Growth strain: DH5alpha
  Copy number: High Copy
Gene/Insert
  Gene/Insert name: IGLON5 (alt name: IGLO5)
  Species: H. sapiens (human)
  Insert size (bp): 918
  Mutation: Fc region of human IgG contains D265A and P329A mutations (DAPA)
  Entrez Gene: IGLON5
  Promoter: CMV/SP6
  Tag / fusion protein: Fc(DAPA)-AviTag-6xHis (C terminal on backbone)
  Cloning method: Restriction Enzyme; 5′ cloning site GCGGCCGC (not destroyed); 3′ cloning site GGCGCGCC (not destroyed)
  Sequencing primers: 5′ ATTTAGGTGACACTATAG; 3′ CACGTACCAGTTGAACTTCACC
Resource information
  A portion of this plasmid was derived from a plasmid made by: synthesis by ThermoFisher
Terms and licenses: Academic/Nonprofit Terms; Industry Terms: Not Available to Industry
Depositor comments: Some plasmids in this collection may have an IS4-like element ISVsa5 family transposase upstream of the CMV promoter.
How to cite: pD649-HAsp-IGLON5-Fc(DAPA)-AviTag-6xHis was a gift from Chris Garcia (Addgene plasmid # 156743 ; http://n2t.net/addgene:156743 ; RRID:Addgene_156743)
