[The description below was written by a language model from this plasmid's Addgene catalogue record and pLannotate feature annotations shown in this document.]
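Description:
pD649-HAsp-IGLON5-Fc(DAPA)-AviTag-6xHis is a mammalian expression plasmid of about 7.0 kb, built on the pD649 backbone, for producing a secreted, Fc-fused form of human IGLON5, an immunoglobulin superfamily cell-surface protein. It is maintained in E. coli as a high-copy plasmid through a ColE1/pUC-type origin and selected with ampicillin via the β-lactamase gene. The annotation also picks up short remnants of KanR, lacZα, an rrnB terminator, a lac operator and an f1 origin. These appear to be non-functional fragments of earlier vector parts.

Expression is driven by the CMV immediate-early enhancer and promoter, followed by a fragment of CMV intron A and an SP6 promoter that could support in vitro transcription and also serves as a sequencing primer site. The name indicates an "HAsp" leader to direct secretion, although the automated annotation labels a fragment in this position as an IgH signal sequence. The 918 bp IGLON5 insert, which was synthesised commercially, lies between retained NotI and AscI sites, so it can be exchanged for other inserts. It is fused at its C-terminus to a human IgG1 Fc region carrying the D265A and P329A (DAPA) substitutions, commonly used to reduce Fc effector interactions. An AviTag for site-specific biotinylation and a 6xHis tag for affinity purification follow, and the transcript ends at a bGH polyadenylation signal.

A second cassette with SV40 and EM7 promoters, a puromycin resistance gene and an SV40 poly(A) signal could allow selection of stable mammalian lines. The construct belongs to a collection made for mapping protein–protein interactions among human IgSF cell-surface proteins. The depositor notes that some plasmids in the collection may carry an IS4-like transposase insertion upstream of the CMV promoter, but none is annotated here.
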