Features (pLannotate 1.2.2; 21 found; start..end, strand, type, name):
    119..143     -  CDS            KanR (fragment): aminoglycoside phosphotransferase; aph(3')-Ia; confers resistance to kanamycin
    254..842     +  rep_origin     ori: high-copy-number ColE1/pMB1/pBR322/pUC origin of replication
   1067..1084    +  terminator     rrnB T2 terminator (fragment): transcription terminator T2 from the E. coli rrnB gene
   1109..1128    -  CDS            lacZα (fragment): LacZα fragment of β-galactosidase; lacZ fragment
   1584..1600    +  protein_bind   lac operator: The lac repressor binds to the lac operator to inhibit transcription in E. coli. This inhibition can be relieved by adding lactose or isopropyl-β-D-thiogalactopyranoside (IPTG). lac repressor encoded by lacI
   1843..2146    +  enhancer       CMV enhancer: human cytomegalovirus immediate early enhancer
   2147..2350    +  promoter       CMV promoter: human cytomegalovirus (CMV) immediate early promoter
   2486..2529    +  intron         CMV intron (fragment): modified intron A from human cytomegalovirus
   2581..2599    +  promoter       SP6 promoter: promoter for bacteriophage SP6 RNA polymerase
   2603..2640    +  CDS            IgH signal sequence (fragment): signal sequence from the mouse immunoglobulin heavy chain variable region
   2746..3666    +  CDS            IGLON5 (fragment): IGLO5_HUMAN - Experimental evidence at protein level: Swiss-Prot protein existence level 1. From Homo sapiens (Human).
   3682..4359    +  CDS            IGHG1 (fragment): IGHG1_HUMAN - Experimental evidence at protein level: Swiss-Prot protein existence level 1. Constant region of immunoglobulin heavy chains. Immunoglobulins, also known as antibodies, are membrane-bound or secreted glycoproteins produced by B lymphocytes. In the recognition phase of humoral immunity, the membrane-bound immunoglobulins serve as receptors which, upon binding of a specific antigen, trigger the clonal expansion and differentiation of B lymphocytes into immunoglobulins- secreting plasma cells. Secreted immunoglobulins mediate the effector phase of humoral immunity, which results in
   4574..4685    +  polyA_signal   bGH poly(A) signal: bovine growth hormone polyadenylation signal
   4686..4794    +  rep_origin     f1 ori (fragment): f1 bacteriophage origin of replication; arrow indicates direction of (+) strand synthesis
   4808..5137    +  promoter       SV40 promoter: SV40 enhancer and early promoter
   5185..5232    +  promoter       EM7 promoter: synthetic bacterial promoter&nbsp
   5251..5850    +  CDS            PuroR (fragment): puromycin N-acetyltransferase; pac from Streptomyces; confers resistance to puromycin
   5860..5985    +  CDS            ble (fragment): BLE_KLEPN - Experimental evidence at protein level: Swiss-Prot protein existence level 1. Binding protein with a strong affinity to the bleomycin family of antibiotics. Binds to CL990; an antimitotic-antibiotic compound. From Klebsiella pneumoniae.
   5980..6101    +  polyA_signal   SV40 poly(A) signal: SV40 polyadenylation signal
   6154..7014    -  CDS            AmpR: β-lactamase; bla; confers resistance to ampicillin, carbenicillin, and related antibiotics
   7017..89      -  promoter       AmpR promoter (fragment) (across the origin): bla
>Addgene plasmid #156743 | pD649-HAsp-IGLON5-Fc(DAPA)-AviTag-6xHis | addgene full sequence | sequence record 454864 | Addgene NGS Result
TTTCAATATTATTGAAGCATTTATCAGGGTTATTGTCTCATGAGCGGATACATATTTGAATGTATTTAGA
AAAATAAACAAATAGGGGTCAGTGTTACAACCAATTAACCAATTCTGAACATTATCGCGAGCCCATTTAT
ACCTGAATATGGCTCATAACACCCCTTGCTCATGACCAAAATCCCTTAACGTGAGTTACGCGCGCGTCGT
TCCACTGAGCGTCAGACCCCGTAGAAAAGATCAAAGGATCTTCTTGAGATCCTTTTTTTCTGCGCGTAAT
CTGCTGCTTGCAAACAAAAAAACCACCGCTACCAGCGGTGGTTTGTTTGCCGGATCAAGAGCTACCAACT
CTTTTTCCGAAGGTAACTGGCTTCAGCAGAGCGCAGATACCAAATACTGTTCTTCTAGTGTAGCCGTAGT
TAGCCCACCACTTCAAGAACTCTGTAGCACCGCCTACATACCTCGCTCTGCTAATCCTGTTACCAGTGGC
TGCTGCCAGTGGCGATAAGTCGTGTCTTACCGGGTTGGACTCAAGACGATAGTTACCGGATAAGGCGCAG
CGGTCGGGCTGAACGGGGGGTTCGTGCACACAGCCCAGCTTGGAGCGAACGACCTACACCGAACTGAGAT
ACCTACAGCGTGAGCTATGAGAAAGCGCCACGCTTCCCGAAGGGAGAAAGGCGGACAGGTATCCGGTAAG
CGGCAGGGTCGGAACAGGAGAGCGCACGAGGGAGCTTCCAGGGGGAAACGCCTGGTATCTTTATAGTCCT
GTCGGGTTTCGCCACCTCTGACTTGAGCGTCGATTTTTGTGATGCTCGTCAGGGGGGCGGAGCCTATGGA
AAAACGCCAGCAACGCGGCCTTTTTACGGTTCCTGGCCTTTTGCTGGCCTTTTGCTCACATGTTCTTTCC
TGCGTTATCCCCTGATTCTGTGGATAACCGTATTACCGCCTTTGAGTGAGCTGATACCGCTCGCCGCAGC
CGAACGACCGAGCGCAGCGAGTCAGTGAGCGAGGAAGCGGAAGGCGAGAGTAGGGAACTGCCAGGCATCA
AACTAAGCAGAAGGCCCCTGACGGATGGCCTTTTTGCGTTTCTACAAACTCTTTCTGTGTTGTAAAACGA
CGGCCAGTCTTAAGCTCGGGCCCCCTGGGCGGTTCTGATAACGAGTAATCGTTAATCCGCAAATAACGTA
AAAACCCGCTTCGGCGGGTTTTTTTATGGGGGGAGTTTAGGGAAAGAGCATTTGTCAGAATATTTAAGGG
CGCCTGTCACTTTGCTTGATATATGAGAATTATTTAACCTTATAAATGAGAAAAAAGCAACGCACTTTAA
ATAAGATACGTTGCTTTTTCGATTGATGAACACCTATAATTAAACTATTCATCTATTATTTATGATTTTT
TGTATATACAATATTTCTAGTTTGTTAAAGAGAATTAAGAAAATAAATCTCGAAAATAATAAAGGGAAAA
TCAGTTTTTGATATCAAAATTATACATGTCAACGATAATACAAAATATAATACAAACTATAAGATGTTAT
CAGTATTTATTATCATTTAGAATAAATTTTGTGTCGCCCTTAATTGTGAGCGGATAACAATTACGAGCTT
CATGCACAGTGGCGTTGACTCAATATTGGCCATTAGCCATATTATTCATTGGTTATATAGCATAAATCAA
TATTGGCTATTGGCCATTGCATACGTTGTATCTATATCATAATATGTACATTTATATTGGCTCATGTCCA
ATATGACCGCCATGTTGGCATTGATTATTGACTAGTTATTAATAGTAATCAATTACGGGGTCATTAGTTC
ATAGCCCATATATGGAGTTCCGCGTTACATAACTTACGGTAAATGGCCCGCCTGGCTGACCGCCCAACGA
CCCCCGCCCATTGACGTCAATAATGACGTATGTTCCCATAGTAACGCCAATAGGGACTTTCCATTGACGT
CAATGGGTGGAGTATTTACGGTAAACTGCCCACTTGGCAGTACATCAAGTGTATCATATGCCAAGTACGC
CCCCTATTGACGTCAATGACGGTAAATGGCCCGCCTGGCATTATGCCCAGTACATGACCTTATGGGACTT
TCCTACTTGGCAGTACATCTACGTATTAGTCATCGCTATTACCATGGTGATGCGGTTTTGGCAGTACATC
AATGGGCGTGGATAGCGGTTTGACTCACGGGGATTTCCAAGTCTCCACCCCATTGACGTCAATGGGAGTT
TGTTTTGGCACCAAAATCAACGGGACTTTCCAAAATGTCGTAACAACTCCGCCCCATTGACGCAAATGGG
CGGTAGGCGTGTACGGTGGGAGGTCTATATAAGCAGAGCTCGTTTAGTGAACCGTCAGATCGCCTGGAGA
CGCCATCCACGCTGTTTTGACCTCCATAGAAGACACCGGGACCGATCCAGCCTCCGCGGCCGGGAACGGT
GCATTGGAACGCGGATTCCCCGTGCCAAGAGTGACGTAAGTACCGCCTATAGAGTCTATAGGCCCACCCC
CTTGGCTTCGTTAGAACGCGGCTACAATTAATACATAACCTTATGTATCATACACATACGATTTAGGTGA
CACTATAGAATAACATCCACTTTGCCTTTCTCTCCACAGGTGTCCACTCCCAGGTCCAACTGCACCTCGG
TTCTATCGAAAACGCGCCTGCTAGCGCCACCATGAAGACCATCATTGCCCTGAGCTACATCTTCTGCCTG
GTGTTCGCTGCGGCCGCCCAGAGCCTGGAATTCAATAGCCCTGCCGACAACTACACCGTGTGCGAGGGCG
ATAATGCCACACTGAGCTGCTTCATCGACGAGCACGTGACAAGAGTGGCCTGGCTGAACAGAAGCAACAT
CCTGTACGCCGGCAACGACAGATGGACCTCTGATCCCAGAGTGCGGCTGCTGATCAACACCCCTGAGGAA
TTCAGCATCCTGATCACCGAAGTTGGCCTGGGCGACGAGGGACTGTACACCTGTAGCTTCCAGACCAGAC
ACCAGCCTTACACAACCCAGGTGTACCTGATCGTGCACGTGCCCGCCAGAATCGTGAATATCAGCTCCCC
TGTGACCGTGAACGAAGGCGGCAATGTGAATCTGCTGTGTCTGGCCGTTGGCAGACCTGAGCCTACAGTG
ACTTGGAGACAGCTGAGAGATGGCTTCACCTCCGAGGGCGAGATCCTGGAAATCAGCGATATCCAGAGAG
GCCAGGCCGGCGAGTATGAGTGTGTGACACACAATGGCGTGAACAGCGCCCCTGATTCTCGGAGAGTGCT
GGTCACCGTGAACTACCCTCCAACCATCACCGATGTGACCAGCGCCAGAACAGCTCTTGGCAGAGCTGCC
CTGCTGAGATGCGAAGCTATGGCTGTGCCTCCTGCCGACTTCCAGTGGTACAAGGACGATAGACTGCTGA
GCAGCGGCACAGCCGAAGGACTGAAGGTGCAGACCGAGAGAACCCGGTCTATGCTGCTGTTCGCCAATGT
GTCCGCCAGACACTACGGCAACTACACATGCAGAGCCGCCAATAGACTGGGCGCCTCTTCTGCCTCTATG
AGACTGCTCAGACCCGGCAGCCTGGAAAACTCTGCTCCTAGACCTCCTGGACTGCTGGCCCTGCTTTCTG
CTCTTGGATGGCTTTGGTGGCGGATGGGCGCGCCGGGCGGCGACAAGACCCACACCTGCCCCCCCTGCCC
AGCTCCAGAACTGCTGGGAGGGCCTTCCGTGTTCCTGTTCCCCCCCAAGCCCAAGGACACCCTGATGATC
AGCAGGACCCCCGAGGTGACCTGCGTGGTGGTGGCCGTGTCCCACGAGGACCCAGAGGTGAAGTTCAACT
GGTACGTGGACGGCGTGGAGGTGCACAACGCCAAGACCAAGCCCAGAGAGGAGCAGTACAACAGCACCTA
CAGGGTGGTGTCCGTGCTGACCGTGCTGCACCAGGACTGGCTGAACGGCAAAGAATACAAGTGCAAAGTC
TCCAACAAGGCCCTGGCTGCCCCAATCGAAAAGACAATCAGCAAGGCCAAGGGCCAGCCACGGGAGCCCC
AGGTGTACACCCTGCCCCCCAGCCGGGAGGAGATGACCAAGAACCAGGTGTCCCTGACCTGTCTGGTGAA
GGGCTTCTACCCCAGCGATATCGCCGTGGAGTGGGAGAGCAACGGCCAGCCCGAGAACAACTACAAGACC
ACCCCCCCAGTGCTGGACAGCGACGGCAGCTTCTTCCTGTACAGCAAGCTGACCGTGGACAAGTCCAGGT
GGCAGCAGGGCAACGTGTTCAGCTGCAGCGTGATGCACGAGGCCCTGCACAACCACTACACCCAGAAGTC
CCTGAGCCTGAGCCCCGGCGGCAGCGGTCTTAATGATATTTTCGAGGCTCAGAAGATTGAGTGGCATGAA
CACCACCACCATCACCACTAAGGCCGGCCTGTAGTCACTGGCACAACGCGTTACCCGGTAAGCCAATCGG
GTATACACGGTCGTCATACTGCAGACAGGGTTCTTCTACTTTGCAAGATAGTCTTGAGTAGTAAAATAAA
TAGATAGAGAAAATCAGCCTCGACTGTGCCTTCTAGTTGCCAGCCATCTGTTGTTTGCCCCTCCCCCGTG
CCTTCCTTGACCCTGGAAGGTGCCACTCCCACTGTCCTTTCCTAATAAAATGAGGAAATTGCATCACAAC
ACTCAACCCTATCTCGGTCTATTCTTTTGATTTATAAGGGATTTTGCCGATTTCGGCCTATTGGTTAAAA
AATGAGCTGATTTAACAAAAATTTAACGCGAATTAATTCTGTGGAATGTGTGTCAGTTAGGGTGTGGAAA
GTCCCCAGGCTCCCCAGCAGGCAGAAGTATGCAAAGCATGCATCTCAATTAGTCAGCAACCAGGTGTGGA
AAGTCCCCAGGCTCCCCAGCAGGCAGAAGTATGCAAAGCATGCATCTCAATTAGTCAGCAACCATAGTCC
CGCCCCTAACTCCGCCCATCCCGCCCCTAACTCCGCCCAGTTCCGCCCATTCTCCGCCCCATGGCTGACT
AATTTTTTTTATTTATGCAGAGGCCGAGGCCGCCTCTGCCTCTGAGCTATTCCAGAAGTAGTGAGGAGGC
TTTTTTGGAGGCCTAGGCTTTTGCAAAAAGCTCCCGGGAGCTTGTATATCCATTTTCGGATCTGATCAGC
ACGTGTTGACAATTAATCATCGGCATAGTATATCGGCATAGTATAATACGACAAGGTGAGGAACTAAACC
ATGACCGAGTACAAGCCCACGGTGCGCCTCGCCACCCGCGACGACGTCCCCAGGGCCGTACGCACCCTCG
CCGCCGCGTTCGCCGACTACCCCGCCACGCGCCACACCGTCGATCCGGACCGCCACATCGAGCGGGTCAC
CGAGCTGCAAGAACTCTTCCTCACGCGCGTCGGGCTCGACATCGGCAAGGTGTGGGTCGCGGACGACGGC
GCCGCGGTGGCGGTCTGGACCACGCCGGAGAGCGTCGAAGCGGGGGCGGTGTTCGCCGAGATCGGCCCGC
GCATGGCCGAGTTGAGCGGTTCCCGGCTGGCCGCGCAGCAACAGATGGAAGGCCTCCTGGCGCCGCACCG
GCCCAAGGAGCCCGCGTGGTTCCTGGCCACCGTCGGCGTCTCGCCCGACCACCAGGGCAAGGGTCTGGGC
AGCGCCGTCGTGCTCCCCGGAGTGGAGGCGGCCGAGCGCGCCGGGGTGCCCGCCTTCCTGGAGACATCCG
CGCCCCGCAACCTCCCCTTCTACGAGCGGCTCGGCTTCACCGTCACCGCCGACGTCGAGGTGCCCGAAGG
ACCGCGCACCTGGTGCATGACCCGCAAGCCCGGTGCCTGACACGTGCTACGAGATTTCGATTCCACCGCC
GCCTTCTATGAAAGGTTGGGCTTCGGAATCGTTTTCCGGGACGCCGGCTGGATGATCCTCCAGCGCGGGG
ATCTCATGCTGGAGTTCTTCGCCCACCCCAACTTGTTTATTGCAGCTTATAATGGTTACAAATAAAGCAA
TAGCATCACAAATTTCACAAATAAAGCATTTTTTTCACTGCATTCTAGTTGTGGTTTGTCCAAACTCATC
AATGTATCTTATCATGTCTGTATACCGTCGACCTCTAGCTAGAGCTTGGCGTAATCATGGTCATTACCAA
TGCTTAATCAGTGAGGCACCTATCTCAGCGATCTGTCTATTTCGTTCATCCATAGTTGCCTGACTCCCCG
TCGTGTAGATAACTACGATACGGGAGGGCTTACCATCTGGCCCCAGCGCTGCGATGATACCGCGAGAACC
ACGCTCACCGGCTCCGGATTTATCAGCAATAAACCAGCCAGCCGGAAGGGCCGAGCGCAGAAGTGGTCCT
GCAACTTTATCCGCCTCCATCCAGTCTATTAATTGTTGCCGGGAAGCTAGAGTAAGTAGTTCGCCAGTTA
ATAGTTTGCGCAACGTTGTTGCCATCGCTACAGGCATCGTGGTGTCACGCTCGTCGTTTGGTATGGCTTC
ATTCAGCTCCGGTTCCCAACGATCAAGGCGAGTTACATGATCCCCCATGTTGTGCAAAAAAGCGGTTAGC
TCCTTCGGTCCTCCGATCGTTGTCAGAAGTAAGTTGGCCGCAGTGTTATCACTCATGGTTATGGCAGCAC
TGCATAATTCTCTTACTGTCATGCCATCCGTAAGATGCTTTTCTGTGACTGGTGAGTACTCAACCAAGTC
ATTCTGAGAATAGTGTATGCGGCGACCGAGTTGCTCTTGCCCGGCGTCAATACGGGATAATACCGCGCCA
CATAGCAGAACTTTAAAAGTGCTCATCATTGGAAAACGTTCTTCGGGGCGAAAACTCTCAAGGATCTTAC
CGCTGTTGAGATCCAGTTCGATGTAACCCACTCGTGCACCCAACTGATCTTCAGCATCTTTTACTTTCAC
CAGCGTTTCTGGGTGAGCAAAAACAGGAAGGCAAAATGCCGCAAAAAAGGGAATAAGGGCGACACGGAAA
TGTTGAATACTCATATTCTTCCTT
