>Addgene plasmid #156743 | pD649-HAsp-IGLON5-Fc(DAPA)-AviTag-6xHis | depositor partial sequence | sequence record 302596 | insert (secreted protein)
CAGAGCCTGGAATTCAATAGCCCTGCCGACAACTACACCGTGTGCGAGGGCGATAATGCCACACTGAGCT
GCTTCATCGACGAGCACGTGACAAGAGTGGCCTGGCTGAACAGAAGCAACATCCTGTACGCCGGCAACGA
CAGATGGACCTCTGATCCCAGAGTGCGGCTGCTGATCAACACCCCTGAGGAATTCAGCATCCTGATCACC
GAAGTTGGCCTGGGCGACGAGGGACTGTACACCTGTAGCTTCCAGACCAGACACCAGCCTTACACAACCC
AGGTGTACCTGATCGTGCACGTGCCCGCCAGAATCGTGAATATCAGCTCCCCTGTGACCGTGAACGAAGG
CGGCAATGTGAATCTGCTGTGTCTGGCCGTTGGCAGACCTGAGCCTACAGTGACTTGGAGACAGCTGAGA
GATGGCTTCACCTCCGAGGGCGAGATCCTGGAAATCAGCGATATCCAGAGAGGCCAGGCCGGCGAGTATG
AGTGTGTGACACACAATGGCGTGAACAGCGCCCCTGATTCTCGGAGAGTGCTGGTCACCGTGAACTACCC
TCCAACCATCACCGATGTGACCAGCGCCAGAACAGCTCTTGGCAGAGCTGCCCTGCTGAGATGCGAAGCT
ATGGCTGTGCCTCCTGCCGACTTCCAGTGGTACAAGGACGATAGACTGCTGAGCAGCGGCACAGCCGAAG
GACTGAAGGTGCAGACCGAGAGAACCCGGTCTATGCTGCTGTTCGCCAATGTGTCCGCCAGACACTACGG
CAACTACACATGCAGAGCCGCCAATAGACTGGGCGCCTCTTCTGCCTCTATGAGACTGCTCAGACCCGGC
AGCCTGGAAAACTCTGCTCCTAGACCTCCTGGACTGCTGGCCCTGCTTTCTGCTCTTGGATGGCTTTGGT
GGCGGATG
